Addgene plasmid #144657: TFORF3181
Purpose: Lentiviral vector for overexpressing transcription factor ORFs with unique 24-bp barcodes. Barcodes facilitate identification of transcription factors in pooled screens.
Depositing lab: Feng Zhang. Depositing organization: Broad Institute. Publication: A transcription factor atlas of directed differentiation. Joung J, Ma S, Tay T, Geiger-Schuller KR, Kirchgatterer PC, Verdine VK, Guo B, Arias-Garcia MA, Allen WE, Singh A, Kuksenko O, Abudayyeh OO, Gootenberg JS, Fu Z, Macrae RK, Buenrostro JD, Regev A, Zhang F. Cell. 2023 Jan 5;186(1):209-229.e26. doi: 10.1016/j.cell.2022.11.026. PubMed 36608654.
Backbone
  Vector backbone: pLX_TRC317
  Backbone manufacturer: Broad Institute Genetic Perturbation Platform
  Backbone size w/o insert (bp): 8264
  Vector type: Mammalian Expression, Lentiviral
  Selectable markers: Puromycin
Growth in bacteria
  Bacterial resistance: Ampicillin, 100 μg/mL
  Growth temperature: 37°C
  Growth strain: NEB Stable
  Copy number: High Copy
Gene/Insert
  Gene/Insert name: PATZ1
  Species: H. sapiens (human)
  Insert size (bp): 1817
  Entrez Gene: PATZ1 (a.k.a. MAZR, PATZ, RIAZ, ZBTB19, ZNF278, ZSG, dJ400N23)
  Promoter: EF1a
  Tag / fusion protein: V5 (C terminal on insert)
  Cloning method: Gateway Cloning
  Sequencing primers: 5′ GGGTGGAGACTGAAGTTAGGCCAG; 3′ CACATAGCGTAAAAGGAGCAACATAG
Resource information
  A portion of this plasmid was derived from a plasmid made by: Broad Institute Genetic Perturbation Platform
Terms and licenses: Academic/Nonprofit Terms; Industry Terms: Not Available to Industry
Depositor comments: NM_032051.1 Please test multiple small colonies in case of plasmid recombination. To make this collection available in a timely manner, a portion of this collection was not fully sequenced by Addgene. If an Addgene verified full plasmid sequence is not available, please contact us prior to placing an order to request the full sequence.
How to cite: TFORF3181 was a gift from Feng Zhang (Addgene plasmid # 144657 ; http://n2t.net/addgene:144657 ; RRID:Addgene_144657)
