[The description below was written by a language model from this plasmid's Addgene catalogue record and pLannotate feature annotations shown in this document.]
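Description:
TFORF3181 is a third-generation-style, self-inactivating lentiviral expression plasmid built on the pLX_TRC317 backbone, carrying the human transcription factor PATZ1 (also known as MAZR, ZBTB19 or ZNF278), a POZ/AT-hook/zinc-finger protein annotated as a transcriptional repressor. It belongs to a barcoded collection of transcription factor ORFs. In bacteria it replicates from a high-copy ColE1/pUC-type origin and is selected with ampicillin through the bla gene. An f1 origin and remnants of a lac/T7/T3 cloning region are also present. The depositor warns that the plasmid can recombine, a known issue with LTR-containing vectors.

The viral genome is transcribed from an RSV promoter fused to a truncated HIV-1 5' LTR, followed by the Ψ packaging signal, a partial gag sequence and the RRE for Rev-dependent nuclear export. Downstream, an SV40 early promoter drives puromycin N-acetyltransferase for selection of transduced mammalian cells, and a cPPT/CTS element aids nuclear import of the reverse-transcribed genome. The EF-1α promoter then drives the PATZ1 ORF, which was introduced by Gateway cloning and is flanked by attB1 and attB2 sites, with a C-terminal V5 epitope tag in frame for detection. A WPRE enhances transcript expression ahead of the ΔU3 3' LTR, and an SV40 polyadenylation signal lies beyond it. The annotation matches only part of the insert to the PATZ1 reference protein, which may reflect the specific isoform cloned. The 24-bp barcode described in the catalogue entry is not annotated in the feature table, so its location is not stated. The construct is intended for PATZ1 overexpression, alone or in pooled screens where the barcode identifies the transcription factor delivered.
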