Features (pLannotate 1.2.2; 34 found; start..end, strand, type, name):
      1..1179    +  promoter       EF-1α promoter: strong constitutive promoter for human elongation factor EF-1α
   1200..1217    +  protein_bind   attB1 (fragment): mutant version of attB; core recombination site for the Gateway® BP reaction BP Clonase™
   1223..2542    +  CDS            PATZ1 (fragment): PATZ1_HUMAN - Also known as PATZ, RIAZ, ZBTB19, ZNF278, ZSG. Experimental evidence at protein level: Swiss-Prot protein existence level 1. Transcriptional repressor. From Homo sapiens (Human).
   2835..2859    -  protein_bind   attB2: mutant version of attB; recombination site for the Gateway® BP reaction BP Clonase™
   2867..2908    +  CDS            V5 tag: epitope tag from simian virus 5
   2924..2977    +  promoter       U6 promoter (fragment): RNA polymerase III promoter for human U6 snRNA
   3019..3607    +  misc_feature   WPRE: woodchuck hepatitis virus posttranscriptional regulatory element
   3658..3677    +  misc_feature   cPPT/CTS (fragment): central polypurine tract and central termination sequence of HIV-1
   3679..3912    +  LTR            3' LTR (ΔU3): self-inactivating 3' long terminal repeat (LTR) from HIV-1
   3990..4111    +  polyA_signal   SV40 poly(A) signal: SV40 polyadenylation signal
   4151..4286    +  rep_origin     SV40 ori: SV40 origin of replication
   4307..4325    -  promoter       T7 promoter: promoter for bacteriophage T7 RNA polymerase
   4333..4488    +  CDS            lacZα (fragment): LacZα fragment of β-galactosidase; lacZ fragment
   4493..4921    +  rep_origin     f1 ori (sequence partly withheld): f1 bacteriophage origin of replication; arrow indicates direction of (+) strand synthesis
   4974..5078    +  promoter       AmpR promoter: bla
   5079..5939    +  CDS            AmpR: β-lactamase; bla; confers resistance to ampicillin, carbenicillin, and related antibiotics
   6110..6698    +  rep_origin     ori: high-copy-number ColE1/pMB1/pBR322/pUC origin of replication
   6881..6973    +  CDS            lacI (fragment): lac repressor; lacI; The lac repressor binds to the lac operator to inhibit transcription in E. coli. This inhibition can be relieved by adding lactose or isopropyl-β-D-thiogalactopyranoside (IPTG).
   6986..7007    +  protein_bind   CAP binding site: CAP binding activates transcription in the presence of cAMP. E. coli catabolite activator protein
   7022..7052    +  promoter       lac promoter: promoter for the E. coli lac operon
   7060..7076    +  protein_bind   lac operator: The lac repressor binds to the lac operator to inhibit transcription in E. coli. This inhibition can be relieved by adding lactose or isopropyl-β-D-thiogalactopyranoside (IPTG). lac repressor encoded by lacI
   7121..7139    +  promoter       T3 promoter: promoter for bacteriophage T3 RNA polymerase
   7167..7393    +  promoter       RSV promoter: Rous sarcoma virus enhancer/promoter
   7394..7574    +  LTR            5' LTR (truncated): truncated 5' long terminal repeat (LTR) from HIV-1
   7621..7746    +  misc_feature   HIV-1 Ψ: packaging signal of human immunodeficiency virus type 1
   7730..8093    +  CDS            HIV-1 gag (fragment): gag protein from human immunodeficiency virus 1; gag
   8239..8472    +  misc_feature   RRE: The Rev response element (RRE) of HIV-1 allows for Rev-dependent mRNA export from the nucleus to the cytoplasm.
   8849..8875    +  CDS            Rev (fragment): human immunodeficiency virus 1 (HIV-1) Rev protein; rev; enhances nuclear export of unspliced and incompletely spliced viral mRNAs
   8882..8905    +  promoter       SV40 promoter (fragment): SV40 early promoter
   8906..8977    +  promoter       SV40 promoter (fragment): SV40 enhancer and early promoter
   9001..9136    +  rep_origin     SV40 ori: SV40 origin of replication
   9182..9778    +  CDS            PuroR (fragment): puromycin N-acetyltransferase; pac from Streptomyces; confers resistance to puromycin
   9827..9944    +  misc_feature   cPPT/CTS: central polypurine tract and central termination sequence of HIV-1
  10009..10075   +  CDS            small t antigen (fragment): SV40 (simian virus 40) small t antigen
>Addgene plasmid #144657 | TFORF3181 | addgene full sequence | sequence record 349115 | Addgene NGS Result
GGCTCCGGTGCCCGTCAGTGGGCAGAGCGCACATCGCCCACAGTCCCCGAGAAGTTGGGGGGAGGGGTCG
GCAATTGAACCGGTGCCTAGAGAAGGTGGCGCGGGGTAAACTGGGAAAGTGATGTCGTGTACTGGCTCCG
CCTTTTTCCCGAGGGTGGGGGAGAACCGTATATAAGTGCAGTAGTCGCCGTGAACGTTCTTTTTCGCAAC
GGGTTTGCCGCCAGAACACAGGTAAGTGCCGTGTGTGGTTCCCGCGGGCCTGGCCTCTTTACGGGTTATG
GCCCTTGCGTGCCTTGAATTACTTCCACCTGGCTGCAGTACGTGATTCTTGATCCCGAGCTTCGGGTTGG
AAGTGGGTGGGAGAGTTCGAGGCCTTGCGCTTAAGGAGCCCCTTCGCCTCGTGCTTGAGTTGAGGCCTGG
CCTGGGCGCTGGGGCCGCCGCGTGCGAATCTGGTGGCACCTTCGCGCCTGTCTCGCTGCTTTCGATAAGT
CTCTAGCCATTTAAAATTTTTGATGACCTGCTGCGACGCTTTTTTTCTGGCAAGATAGTCTTGTAAATGC
GGGCCAAGATCTGCACACTGGTATTTCGGTTTTTGGGGCCGCGGGCGGCGACGGGGCCCGTGCGTCCCAG
CGCACATGTTCGGCGAGGCGGGGCCTGCGAGCGCGGCCACCGAGAATCGGACGGGGGTAGTCTCAAGCTG
GCCGGCCTGCTCTGGTGCCTGGCCTCGCGCCGCCGTGTATCGCCCCGCCCTGGGCGGCAAGGCTGGCCCG
GTCGGCACCAGTTGCGTGAGCGGAAAGATGGCCGCTTCCCGGCCCTGCTGCAGGGAGCTCAAAATGGAGG
ACGCGGCGCTCGGGAGAGCGGGCGGGTGAGTCACCCACACAAAGGAAAAGGGCCTTTCCGTCCTCAGCCG
TCGCTTCATGTGACTCCACGGAGTACCGGGCGCCGTCCAGGCACCTCGATTAGTTCTCGAGCTTTTGGAG
TACGTCGTCTTTAGGTTGGGGGGAGGGGTTTTATGCGATGGAGTTTCCCCACACTGAGTGGGTGGAGACT
GAAGTTAGGCCAGCTTGGCACTTGATGTAATTCTCCTTGGAATTTGCCCTTTTTGAGTTTGGATCTTGGT
TCATTCTCAAGCCTCAGACAGTGGTTCAAAGTTTTTTTCTTCCATTTCAGGTGTCGTGAGGCTAGCATCG
ATTGATCAACAAGTTTGTACAAAAAAGTTGGCATGGAGCGGGTGAACGACGCTTCGTGCGGCCCGTCTGG
CTGCTACACATACCAGGTGAGCAGACACAGCACGGAGATGCTGCACAACCTGAACCAGCAGCGCAAAAAC
GGCGGGCGCTTCTGCGACGTACTCTTGCGGGTAGGCGACGAGAGCTTCCCAGCGCACCGCGCCGTGCTGG
CCGCCTGCAGCGAGTACTTTGAGTCGGTGTTCAGCGCCCAGTTGGGCGACGGCGGAGCTGCGGACGGGGG
TCCGGCTGATGTAGGGGGCGCGACGGCAGCACCAGGCGGCGGGGCCGGGGGCAGCCGGGAGCTGGAGATG
CACACTATCAGCTCCAAGGTATTTGGGGACATTCTGGACTTCGCCTACACTTCCCGCATCGTGGTGCGCT
TGGAGAGCTTTCCCGAACTCATGACGGCCGCCAAGTTCCTGCTGATGAGGTCGGTTATCGAGATCTGCCA
GGAAGTCATCAAACAGTCCAACGTACAGATCCTGGTACCCCCTGCCCGCGCCGATATAATGCTCTTTCGC
CCCCCTGGGACCTCGGACTTGGGCTTCCCTTTGGACATGACCAACGGGGCAGCCTTGGCAGCCAACAGCA
ATGGCATCGCCGGCAGCATGCAGCCAGAGGAGGAGGCAGCTCGGGCGGCTGGTGCAGCCATTGCAGGCCA
AGCCTCTTTGCCTGTGTTACCTGGGGTGGACCGCTTGCCCATGGTGGCTGGACCCCTATCCCCCCAACTG
CTGACTTCCCCATTCCCCAGTGTGGCATCCAGTGCCCCTCCCCTGACTGGCAAGCGAGGCCGGGGCCGCC
CAAGGAAGGCCAACCTGCTGGACTCAATGTTTGGGTCCCCAGGGGGCCTGAGGGAGGCAGGCATCCTTCC
ATGCGGTCTATGTGGTAAGGTGTTCACTGATGCCAACCGGCTCCGGCAGCACGAGGCCCAGCACGGTGTC
ACCAGCCTCCAGCTGGGCTACATCGACCTTCCTCCTCCGAGGCTGGGTGAGAATGGGCTACCCATCTCTG
AAGACCCCGACGGCCCCCGAAAGAGGAGCCGGACCAGGAAGCAGGTGGCTTGTGAGATCTGCGGCAAGAT
CTTCCGTGATGTGTATCATCTTAACCGGCACAAGCTGTCCCACTCTGGGGAGAAGCCCTACTCCTGCCCT
GTGTGTGGGTTGCGGTTCAAGAGAAAAGACCGCATGTCCTACCATGTGCGGTCCCATGATGGGTCCGTGG
GCAAGCCTTACATCTGCCAGAGCTGTGGGAAAGGCTTCTCCAGGCCTGATCACTTGAACGGACATATCAA
GCAGGTGCACACTTCTGAGCGGCCTCACAAGTGTCAGGTGTGGGTTGGGAGCAGCAGCGGCCTGCCGCCC
CTGGAACCTCTTCCTAGCGACCTGCCATCATGGGACTTTGCCCAGCCTGCTTTGTGGAGGTCGTCCCATT
CGGTTCCTGACACCGCCTTTTCCCTTTCTCTAAAAAAATCATTCCCAGCCCTTGAAAACCTGGGCCCAGC
ACACTCCAGCAACACTCTCTTCTGCCCAGCCCCGCCGGGATATCTGAGGCAGGGCTGGACCACCCCAGAG
GGCAGCAGGGCCTTTACCCAGTGGCCTGTTGGCTACCCAACTTTCTTGTACAAAGTGGTTGATATCGGTA
AGCCTATCCCTAACCCTCTCCTCGGTCTCGATTCTACGTAGTAATGAACTAGTCCGTAACTTGAAAGTAT
TTCGATTTCTTGGCTTTATATATCTTGTGGAAAGGACGATGCATTAGAGCTAATCTACGCGCGACGCGTT
AAGTCGACAATCAACCTCTGGATTACAAAATTTGTGAAAGATTGACTGGTATTCTTAACTATGTTGCTCC
TTTTACGCTATGTGGATACGCTGCTTTAATGCCTTTGTATCATGCTATTGCTTCCCGTATGGCTTTCATT
TTCTCCTCCTTGTATAAATCCTGGTTGCTGTCTCTTTATGAGGAGTTGTGGCCCGTTGTCAGGCAACGTG
GCGTGGTGTGCACTGTGTTTGCTGACGCAACCCCCACTGGTTGGGGCATTGCCACCACCTGTCAGCTCCT
TTCCGGGACTTTCGCTTTCCCCCTCCCTATTGCCACGGCGGAACTCATCGCCGCCTGCCTTGCCCGCTGC
TGGACAGGGGCTCGGCTGTTGGGCACTGACAATTCCGTGGTGTTGTCGGGGAAATCATCGTCCTTTCCTT
GGCTGCTCGCCTGTGTTGCCACCTGGATTCTGCGCGGGACGTCCTTCTGCTACGTCCCTTCGGCCCTCAA
TCCAGCGGACCTTCCTTCCCGCGGCCTGCTGCCGGCTCTGCGGCCTCTTCCGCGTCTTCGCCTTCGCCCT
CAGACGAGTCGGATCTCCCTTTGGGCCGCCTCCCCGCGTCGACTTTAAGACCAATGACTTACAAGGCAGC
TGTAGATCTTAGCCACTTTTTAAAAGAAAAGGGGGGACTGGAAGGGCTAATTCACTCCCAACGAAGACAA
GATCTGCTTTTTGCTTGTACTGGGTCTCTCTGGTTAGACCAGATCTGAGCCTGGGAGCTCTCTGGCTAAC
TAGGGAACCCACTGCTTAAGCCTCAATAAAGCTTGCCTTGAGTGCTTCAAGTAGTGTGTGCCCGTCTGTT
GTGTGACTCTGGTAACTAGAGATCCCTCAGACCCTTTTAGTCAGTGTGGAAAATCTCTAGCAGTACGTAT
AGTAGTTCATGTCATCTTATTATTCAGTATTTATAACTTGCAAAGAAATGAATATCAGAGAGTGAGAGGA
ACTTGTTTATTGCAGCTTATAATGGTTACAAATAAAGCAATAGCATCACAAATTTCACAAATAAAGCATT
TTTTTCACTGCATTCTAGTTGTGGTTTGTCCAAACTCATCAATGTATCTTATCATGTCTGGCTCTAGCTA
TCCCGCCCCTAACTCCGCCCATCCCGCCCCTAACTCCGCCCAGTTCCGCCCATTCTCCGCCCCATGGCTG
ACTAATTTTTTTTATTTATGCAGAGGCCGAGGCCGCCTCGGCCTCTGAGCTATTCCAGAAGTAGTGAGGA
GGCTTTTTTGGAGGCCTAGGGACGTACCCAATTCGCCCTATAGTGAGTCGTATTACGCGCGCTCACTGGC
CGTCGTTTTACAACGTCGTGACTGGGAAAACCCTGGCGTTACCCAACTTAATCGCCTTGCAGCACATCCC
CCTTTCGCCAGCTGGCGTAATAGCGAAGAGGCCCGCACCGATCGCCCTTCCCAACAGTTGCGCAGCCTGA
ATGGCGAATGGG
[124 nt withheld, positions 4493-4616]
C
[91 nt withheld, positions 4618-4708]
A
[49 nt withheld, positions 4710-4758]
CCTTTGACGTTGGAGTCCACGTTCTTT
[37 nt withheld, positions 4786-4822]
ACCCTATCTCGGTCTATTCTTTTGATTTATAAGGGATTTTGCCGATTTCGGCCTATTGGTTAAAAAATGA
GCTGATTTAACAAAAATTTAACGCGAATTTTAACAAAATATTAACGCTTACAATTTAGGTGGCACTTTTC
GGGGAAATGTGCGCGGAACCCCTATTTGTTTATTTTTCTAAATACATTCAAATATGTATCCGCTCATGAG
ACAATAACCCTGATAAATGCTTCAATAATATTGAAAAAGGAAGAGTATGAGTATTCAACATTTCCGTGTC
GCCCTTATTCCCTTTTTTGCGGCATTTTGCCTTCCTGTTTTTGCTCACCCAGAAACGCTGGTGAAAGTAA
AAGATGCTGAAGATCAGTTGGGTGCACGAGTGGGTTACATCGAACTGGATCTCAACAGCGGTAAGATCCT
TGAGAGTTTTCGCCCCGAAGAACGTTTTCCAATGATGAGCACTTTTAAAGTTCTGCTATGTGGCGCGGTA
TTATCCCGTATTGACGCCGGGCAAGAGCAACTCGGTCGCCGCATACACTATTCTCAGAATGACTTGGTTG
AGTACTCACCAGTCACAGAAAAGCATCTTACGGATGGCATGACAGTAAGAGAATTATGCAGTGCTGCCAT
AACCATGAGTGATAACACTGCGGCCAACTTACTTCTGACAACGATCGGAGGACCGAAGGAGCTAACCGCT
TTTTTGCACAACATGGGGGATCATGTAACTCGCCTTGATCGTTGGGAACCGGAGCTGAATGAAGCCATAC
CAAACGACGAGCGTGACACCACGATGCCTGTAGCAATGGCAACAACGTTGCGCAAACTATTAACTGGCGA
ACTACTTACTCTAGCTTCCCGGCAACAATTAATAGACTGGATGGAGGCGGATAAAGTTGCAGGACCACTT
CTGCGCTCGGCCCTTCCGGCTGGCTGGTTTATTGCTGATAAATCTGGAGCCGGTGAGCGTGGGTCTCGCG
GTATCATTGCAGCACTGGGGCCAGATGGTAAGCCCTCCCGTATCGTAGTTATCTACACGACGGGGAGTCA
GGCAACTATGGATGAACGAAATAGACAGATCGCTGAGATAGGTGCCTCACTGATTAAGCATTGGTAACTG
TCAGACCAAGTTTACTCATATATACTTTAGATTGATTTAAAACTTCATTTTTAATTTAAAAGGATCTAGG
TGAAGATCCTTTTTGATAATCTCATGACCAAAATCCCTTAACGTGAGTTTTCGTTCCACTGAGCGTCAGA
CCCCGTAGAAAAGATCAAAGGATCTTCTTGAGATCCTTTTTTTCTGCGCGTAATCTGCTGCTTGCAAACA
AAAAAACCACCGCTACCAGCGGTGGTTTGTTTGCCGGATCAAGAGCTACCAACTCTTTTTCCGAAGGTAA
CTGGCTTCAGCAGAGCGCAGATACCAAATACTGTTCTTCTAGTGTAGCCGTAGTTAGGCCACCACTTCAA
GAACTCTGTAGCACCGCCTACATACCTCGCTCTGCTAATCCTGTTACCAGTGGCTGCTGCCAGTGGCGAT
AAGTCGTGTCTTACCGGGTTGGACTCAAGACGATAGTTACCGGATAAGGCGCAGCGGTCGGGCTGAACGG
GGGGTTCGTGCACACAGCCCAGCTTGGAGCGAACGACCTACACCGAACTGAGATACCTACAGCGTGAGCT
ATGAGAAAGCGCCACGCTTCCCGAAGGGAGAAAGGCGGACAGGTATCCGGTAAGCGGCAGGGTCGGAACA
GGAGAGCGCACGAGGGAGCTTCCAGGGGGAAACGCCTGGTATCTTTATAGTCCTGTCGGGTTTCGCCACC
TCTGACTTGAGCGTCGATTTTTGTGATGCTCGTCAGGGGGGCGGAGCCTATGGAAAAACGCCAGCAACGC
GGCCTTTTTACGGTTCCTGGCCTTTTGCTGGCCTTTTGCTCACATGTTCTTTCCTGCGTTATCCCCTGAT
TCTGTGGATAACCGTATTACCGCCTTTGAGTGAGCTGATACCGCTCGCCGCAGCCGAACGACCGAGCGCA
GCGAGTCAGTGAGCGAGGAAGCGGAAGAGCGCCCAATACGCAAACCGCCTCTCCCCGCGCGTTGGCCGAT
TCATTAATGCAGCTGGCACGACAGGTTTCCCGACTGGAAAGCGGGCAGTGAGCGCAACGCAATTAATGTG
AGTTAGCTCACTCATTAGGCACCCCAGGCTTTACACTTTATGCTTCCGGCTCGTATGTTGTGTGGAATTG
TGAGCGGATAACAATTTCACACAGGAAACAGCTATGACCATGATTACGCCAAGCGCGCAATTAACCCTCA
CTAAAGGGAACAAAAGCTGGAGCTGCAAGCTTAATGTAGTCTTATGCAATACTCTTGTAGTCTTGCAACA
TGGTAACGATGAGTTAGCAACATGCCTTACAAGGAGAGAAAAAGCACCGTGCATGCCGATTGGTGGAAGT
AAGGTGGTACGATCGTGCCTTATTAGGAAGGCAACAGACGGGTCTGACATGGATTGGACGAACCACTGAA
TTGCCGCATTGCAGAGATATTGTATTTAAGTGCCTAGCTCGATACATAAACGGGTCTCTCTGGTTAGACC
AGATCTGAGCCTGGGAGCTCTCTGGCTAACTAGGGAACCCACTGCTTAAGCCTCAATAAAGCTTGCCTTG
AGTGCTTCAAGTAGTGTGTGCCCGTCTGTTGTGTGACTCTGGTAACTAGAGATCCCTCAGACCCTTTTAG
TCAGTGTGGAAAATCTCTAGCAGTGGCGCCCGAACAGGGACTTGAAAGCGAAAGGGAAACCAGAGGAGCT
CTCTCGACGCAGGACTCGGCTTGCTGAAGCGCGCACGGCAAGAGGCGAGGGGCGGCGACTGGTGAGTACG
CCAAAAATTTTGACTAGCGGAGGCTAGAAGGAGAGAGATGGGTGCGAGAGCGTCAGTATTAAGCGGGGGA
GAATTAGATCGCGATGGGAAAAAATTCGGTTAAGGCCAGGGGGAAAGAAAAAATATAAATTAAAACATAT
AGTATGGGCAAGCAGGGAGCTAGAACGATTCGCAGTTAATCCTGGCCTGTTAGAAACATCAGAAGGCTGT
AGACAAATACTGGGACAGCTACAACCATCCCTTCAGACAGGATCAGAAGAACTTAGATCATTATATAATA
CAGTAGCAACCCTCTATTGTGTGCATCAAAGGATAGAGATAAAAGACACCAAGGAAGCTTTAGACAAGAT
AGAGGAAGAGCAAAACAAAAGTAAGACCACCGCACAGCAAGCGGCCGCTGATCTTCAGACCTGGAGGAGG
AGATATGAGGGACAATTGGAGAAGTGAATTATATAAATATAAAGTAGTAAAAATTGAACCATTAGGAGTA
GCACCCACCAAGGCAAAGAGAAGAGTGGTGCAGAGAGAAAAAAGAGCAGTGGGAATAGGAGCTTTGTTCC
TTGGGTTCTTGGGAGCAGCAGGAAGCACTATGGGCGCAGCGTCAATGACGCTGACGGTACAGGCCAGACA
ATTATTGTCTGGTATAGTGCAGCAGCAGAACAATTTGCTGAGGGCTATTGAGGCGCAACAGCATCTGTTG
CAACTCACAGTCTGGGGCATCAAGCAGCTCCAGGCAAGAATCCTGGCTGTGGAAAGATACCTAAAGGATC
AACAGCTCCTGGGGATTTGGGGTTGCTCTGGAAAACTCATTTGCACCACTGCTGTGCCTTGGAATGCTAG
TTGGAGTAATAAATCTCTGGAACAGATTTGGAATCACACGACCTGGATGGAGTGGGACAGAGAAATTAAC
AATTACACAAGCTTAATACACTCCTTAATTGAAGAATCGCAAAACCAGCAAGAAAAGAATGAACAAGAAT
TATTGGAATTAGATAAATGGGCAAGTTTGTGGAATTGGTTTAACATAACAAATTGGCTGTGGTATATAAA
ATTATTCATAATGATAGTAGGAGGCTTGGTAGGTTTAAGAATAGTTTTTGCTGTACTTTCTATAGTGAAT
AGAGTTAGGCAGGGATATTCACCATTATCGTTTCAGACCCACCTCCCAACCCCGAGGGGACCCATGCATT
GCATCTCAATTAGTCAGCAACCAGGTGTGGAAAGTCCCCAGGCTCCCCAGCAGGCAGAAGTATGCAAAGC
ATGCGTCTCAATTAGTCAGCAACCATAGTCCCGCCCCTAACTCCGCCCATCCCGCCCCTAACTCCGCCCA
GTTCCGCCCATTCTCCGCCCCATGGCTGACTAATTTTTTTTATTTATGCAGAGGCCGAGGCCGCCTCGGC
CTCTGAGCTATTCCAGAAGTAGTGAGGAGGCTTTTTTGGAGGCCTAGGCTTTTGCAAAAAGCTTTCTAGA
GGTACCACCGGAGCTTACCATGACCGAGTACAAGCCCACGGTGCGCCTCGCCACCCGCGACGACGTCCCC
AGGGCCGTACGCACCCTCGCCGCCGCGTTCGCCGACTACCCCGCCACGCGCCACACCGTCGATCCGGACC
GCCACATCGAGCGGGTCACCGAGCTGCAAGAACTCTTCCTCACGCGCGTCGGGCTCGACATCGGCAAGGT
GTGGGTCGCGGACGACGGCGCCGCCGTGGCGGTCTGGACCACGCCGGAGAGCGTCGAAGCGGGGGCGGTG
TTCGCCGAGATCGGCCCGCGCATGGCCGAGTTGAGCGGTTCCCGGCTGGCCGCGCAGCAACAGATGGAAG
GCCTCCTGGCGCCGCACCGGCCCAAGGAGCCCGCGTGGTTCCTGGCCACCGTCGGCGTCTCGCCCGACCA
CCAGGGCAAGGGTCTGGGCAGCGCCGTCGTGCTCCCCGGAGTGGAGGCGGCCGAGCGCGCCGGGGTGCCC
GCCTTCCTGGAGACCTCCGCGCCCCGCAACCTCCCCTTCTACGAGCGGCTCGGCTTCACCGTCACCGCCG
ACGTCGAGGTGCCCGAAGGACCGCGCACCTGGTGCATGACCCGCAAGCCCGGTGCCAGTTAACGAATTCT
AGATCTTGAGACAAATGGCAGTATTCATCCACAATTTTAAAAGAAAAGGGGGGATTGGGGGGTACAGTGC
AGGGGAAAGAATAGTAGACATAATAGCAACAGACATACAAACTAAAGAATTACAAAAACAAATTACAAAA
ATTCAAAATTTTCGGGTTTATTACAGGGACAGCAGAGATCCACTTTGGCGCCGGCTCGAGGCCTGCAGGT
GCAAAGATGGATAAAGTTTTAAACAGAGAGGAATCTTTGCAGCTAATGGACCTTCTAGGTCTTGAAAGGA
GTGGGAATT
