>Addgene plasmid #144657 | TFORF3181 | depositor partial sequence | sequence record 286086 | Insert
ATCGATTGATCAACAAGTTTGTACAAAAAAGTTGGCATGGAGCGGGTGAACGACGCTTCGTGCGGCCCGT
CTGGCTGCTACACATACCAGGTGAGCAGACACAGCACGGAGATGCTGCACAACCTGAACCAGCAGCGCAA
AAACGGCGGGCGCTTCTGCGACGTACTCTTGCGGGTAGGCGACGAGAGCTTCCCAGCGCACCGCGCCGTG
CTGGCCGCCTGCAGCGAGTACTTTGAGTCGGTGTTCAGCGCCCAGTTGGGCGACGGCGGAGCTGCGGACG
GGGGTCCGGCTGATGTAGGGGGCGCGACGGCAGCACCAGGCGGCGGGGCCGGGGGCAGCCGGGAGCTGGA
GATGCACACTATCAGCTCCAAGGTATTTGGGGACATTCTGGACTTCGCCTACACTTCCCGCATCGTGGTG
CGCTTGGAGAGCTTTCCCGAACTCATGACGGCCGCCAAGTTCCTGCTGATGAGGTCGGTTATCGAGATCT
GCCAGGAAGTCATCAAACAGTCCAACGTACAGATCCTGGTACCCCCTGCCCGCGCCGATATAATGCTCTT
TCGCCCCCCTGGGACCTCGGACTTGGGCTTCCCTTTGGACATGACCAACGGGGCAGCCTTGGCAGCCAAC
AGCAATGGCATCGCCGGCAGCATGCAGCCAGAGGAGGAGGCAGCTCGGGCGGCTGGTGCAGCCATTGCAG
GCCAAGCCTCTTTGCCTGTGTTACCTGGGGTGGACCGCTTGCCCATGGTGGCTGGACCCCTATCCCCCCA
ACTGCTGACTTCCCCATTCCCCAGTGTGGCATCCAGTGCCCCTCCCCTGACTGGCAAGCGAGGCCGGGGC
CGCCCAAGGAAGGCCAACCTGCTGGACTCAATGTTTGGGTCCCCAGGGGGCCTGAGGGAGGCAGGCATCC
TTCCATGCGGTCTATGTGGTAAGGTGTTCACTGATGCCAACCGGCTCCGGCAGCACGAGGCCCAGCACGG
TGTCACCAGCCTCCAGCTGGGCTACATCGACCTTCCTCCTCCGAGGCTGGGTGAGAATGGGCTACCCATC
TCTGAAGACCCCGACGGCCCCCGAAAGAGGAGCCGGACCAGGAAGCAGGTGGCTTGTGAGATCTGCGGCA
AGATCTTCCGTGATGTGTATCATCTTAACCGGCACAAGCTGTCCCACTCTGGGGAGAAGCCCTACTCCTG
CCCTGTGTGTGGGTTGCGGTTCAAGAGAAAAGACCGCATGTCCTACCATGTGCGGTCCCATGATGGGTCC
GTGGGCAAGCCTTACATCTGCCAGAGCTGTGGGAAAGGCTTCTCCAGGCCTGATCACTTGAACGGACATA
TCAAGCAGGTGCACACTTCTGAGCGGCCTCACAAGTGTCAGGTGTGGGTTGGGAGCAGCAGCGGCCTGCC
GCCCCTGGAACCTCTTCCTAGCGACCTGCCATCATGGGACTTTGCCCAGCCTGCTTTGTGGAGGTCGTCC
CATTCGGTTCCTGACACCGCCTTTTCCCTTTCTCTAAAAAAATCATTCCCAGCCCTTGAAAACCTGGGCC
CAGCACACTCCAGCAACACTCTCTTCTGCCCAGCCCCGCCGGGATATCTGAGGCAGGGCTGGACCACCCC
AGAGGGCAGCAGGGCCTTTACCCAGTGGCCTGTTGGCTACCCAACTTTCTTGTACAAAGTGGTTGATATC
GGTAAGCCTATCCCTAACCCTCTCCTCGGTCTCGATTCTACGTAGTAATGAACTAGTCCGTAACTTGAAA
GTATTTCGATTTCTTGGCTTTATATATCTTGTGGAAAGGACGATGCATTAGAGCTAATCTACGCGCG
