>Addgene plasmid #144657 | TFORF3181 | depositor partial sequence | sequence record 286087 | Barcode
TGCATTAGAGCTAATCTACGCGCG
